>Addgene plasmid #169826 | pMXS-IRES-BLAST flag-CAD T456A S1406A S1859A | addgene full sequence | sequence record 335434 | Addgene NGS Result
CCACAACCCCTCACTCGGCGCGCCAGTCCTCCGATTGACTGAGTCGCCCGGGTACCCGTGTATCCAATAA
ACCCTCTTGCAGTTGCATCCGACTTGTGGTCTCGCTGTTCCTTGGGAGGGTCTCCTCTGAGTGATTGACT
ACCCGTCAGCGGGGGTCTTTCATTTGGGGGCTCGTCCGGGATCGGGAGACCCCTGCCCAGGGACCACCGA
CCCACCACCGGGAGGTAAGCTGGCCAGCAACTTATCTGTGTCTGTCCGATTGTCTAGTGTCTATGACTGA
TTTTATGCGCCTGCGTCGGTACTAGTTAGCTAACTAGCTCTGTATCTGGCGGACCCGTGGTGGAACTGAC
GAGTTCGGAACACCCGGCCGCAACCCTGGGAGACGTCCCAGGGACTTCGGGGGCCGTTTTTGTGGCCCGA
CCTGAGTCCAAAAATCCCGATCGTTTTGGACTCTTTGGTGCACCCCCCTAATAGGAGGGATATGTGGTTC
TGGTAGGAGACGAGAACCTAAAACAGTTCCCGCCTCCGTCTGAATTTTTGCTTTCGGTTTGGGACCGAAG
CCGCGCCGCGCGTCTTGTCTGCTGCAGCATCGTTCTGTGTTGTCTCTGTCTGACTGTGTTTCTGTATTTG
TCTGAAAATTAGGGCCAGACTGTTACCACTCCCTTAAGTTTGACCTTAGGTCACTGGAAAGATGTCGAGC
GGATCGCTCACAACCAGTCGGTAGATGTCAAGAAGAGACGTTGGGTTACCTTCTGCTCTGCAGAATGGCC
AACCTTTAACGTCGGATGGCCGCGAGACGGCACCTTTAACCGAGACCTCATCACCCAGGTTAAGATCAAG
GTCTTTTCACCTGGCCCGCATGGACACCCAGACCAGGTCCCCTACATCGTGACCTGGGAAGCCTTGGCTT
TTGACCCCCCTCCCTGGGTCAAGCCCTTTGTACACCCTAAGCCTCCGCCTCCTCTTCCTCCATCCGCCCC
GTCTCTCCCCCTTGAACCTCCTCGTTCGACCCCGCCTCGATCCTCCCTTTATCCAGCCCTCACTCCTTCT
CTAGGCGCCCCCATATGGCCATATGAGATCTTATATGGGGCACCCCCGCCCCTTGTAAACTTCCCTGACC
CTGACATGACAAGAGTTACTAACAGCCCCTCTCTCCAAGCTCACTTACAGGCTCTCTACTTAGTCCAGCA
CGAAGTCTGGAGACCTCTGGCGGCAGCCTACCAAGAACAACTGGACCGACCGGTGGTACCTCACCCTTAC
CGAGTCGGCGACACAGTGTGGGTCCGCCGACACCAGACTAAGAACCTAGAACCTCGCTGGAAAGGACCTT
ACACAGTCCTGCTGACCACCCCCACCGCCCTCAAAGTAGACGGCATCGCAGCTTGGATACACGCCGCCCA
CGTGAAGGCTGCCGACCCCGGGGGTGGACCATCCTCTAGACTGCCGGATCTAGCTAGTTAATTAAGGATC
CATGGCGGCCCTAGTGTTGGAGGACGGGTCGGTCCTGCGGGGCCAGCCCTTTGGGGCCGCCGTGTCGACT
GCCGGGGAAGTGGTGTTTCAAACCGGCATGGTCGGCTACCCCGAGGCCCTCACTGATCCCTCCTACAAGG
CACAGATCTTAGTGCTCACCTATCCTCTGATCGGCAACTATGGCATCCCCCCAGATGAAATGGATGAGTT
CGGTCTCTGCAAGTGGTTTGAATCCTCGGGCATCCACGTAGCAGCACTGGTAGTGGGAGAGTGCTGTCCT
ACTCCCAGCCACTGGAGTGCCACCCGCACCCTGCATGAGTGGCTGCAGCAGCATGGCATCCCTGGCTTGC
AAGGAGTAGACACTCGGGAGCTGACCAAGAAGTTGCGGGAACAGGGGTCTCTGCTGGGGAAGCTGGTCCA
GAATGGAACAGAACCTTCAAGTCTGCCATTCTTGGACCCCAATGCCCGCCCCCTGGTACCAGAGGTCTCC
ATTAAGACTCCACGGGTATTCAATACAGGGGGTGCCCCTCGGATCCTTGCTTTGGACTGTGGCCTCAAGT
ATAATCAGATCCGATGCCTCTGCCAGCGTGGGGCTGAGGTCACTGTGGTACCCTGGGACCATGCACTAGA
CAGCCAAGAGTATGAGGGTCTCTTCTTAAGTAATGGGCCTGGTGACCCTGCCTCCTATCCCAGTGTCGTA
TCCACACTGAGCCGTGTTTTATCTGAGCCTAATCCCCGACCTGTCTTTGGGATCTGCCTGGGACACCAGC
TATTGGCCTTAGCCATTGGGGCCAAGACTTACAAGATGAGATATGGGAACCGAGGCCATAACCAGCCCTG
CTTGTTGGTGGGCTCTGGGCGCTGCTTTCTGACATCCCAGAACCATGGGTTTGCTGTGGAGACAGACTCA
CTGCCAGCAGACTGGGCTCCTCTCTTCACCAACGCCAATGATGGTTCCAATGAAGGCATTGTGCACAACA
GCTTGCCTTTCTTCAGTGTCCAGTTTCACCCAGAGCACCAAGCTGGCCCTTCAGATATGGAACTGCTTTT
CGATATCTTTCTGGAAACTGTGAAAGAGGCCACAGCTGGGAACCCTGGGGGCCAGACAGTTAGAGAGCGG
CTGACTGAGCGCCTCTGTCCCCCTGGGATTCCCACTCCCGGCTCTGGACTTCCACCACCACGAAAGGTTC
TGATCCTGGGCTCAGGGGGCCTCTCCATTGGCCAAGCTGGAGAATTTGACTACTCGGGCTCTCAGGCAAT
TAAGGCCCTGAAGGAGGAAAACATCCAGACGTTGCTGATCAACCCCAATATTGCCACAGTGCAGACCTCC
CAGGGGCTGGCCGACAAGGTCTATTTTCTTCCCATAGCACCTCATTATGTAACCCAGGTGATACGTAATG
AACGCCCCGATGGTGTGTTACTGACTTTTGGGGGCCAGACTGCTCTGAACTGTGGTGTGGAGCTGACCAA
GGCCGGGGTGCTGGCTCGGTATGGGGTCCGGGTCCTGGGCACACCAGTGGAGACCATTGAGCTGACCGAG
GATCGACGGGCCTTTGCTGCCAGAATGGCAGAGATCGGAGAGCATGTGGCCCCGAGCGAGGCAGCAAATT
CTCTTGAACAGGCCCAGGCAGCCGCTGAACGGCTGGGGTACCCTGTGCTAGTGCGTGCAGCCTTTGCCCT
GGGTGGCCTGGGCTCTGGCTTTGCCTCTAACAGGGAGGAGCTCTCTGCTCTCGTGGCCCCAGCTTTTGCC
CATACCAGCCAAGTGCTAGTAGACAAGTCTCTGAAGGGATGGAAGGAGATTGAGTACGAGGTGGTGAGAG
ACGCCTATGGCAACTGTGTCACGGTGTGTAACATGGAGAACTTGGACCCACTGGGCATCCACACTGGTGA
GTCCATAGTGGTGGCCCCTAGCCAGACACTGAATGACAGGGAGTATCAGCTCCTGAGGCAGACAGCTATC
AAGGTGACCCAGCACCTGGGAATTGTTGGGGAGTGCAATGTGCAGTATGCCTTGAACCCTGAGTCTGAGC
AGTATTACATCATTGAAGTGAATGCCAGGCTCTCTCGCAGCTCTGCCCTGGCCAGTAAGGCCACAGGTTA
TCCACTGGCTTATGTGGCAGCCAAGCTAGCATTGGGCATCCCTTTGCCTGAGCTCAGGAACTCTGTGACA
GGGGGTACAGCAGCCTTTGAACCCAGCGTGGATTATTGTGTGGTGAAGATTCCTCGATGGGACCTTAGCA
AGTTCCTGCGAGTCAGCACAAAGATTGGGAGCTGCATGAAGAGCGTTGGTGAAGTCATGGGCATTGGGCG
TTCATTTGAGGAGGCCTTCCAGAAGGCCCTGCGCATGGTGGATGAGAACTGTGTGGGCTTTGATCACACA
GTGAAACCAGTCAGCGATATGGAGTTGGAGACTCCAACAGATAAGCGGATTTTTGTGGTGGCAGCTGCTT
TGTGGGCTGGTTATTCAGTGGACCGCCTGTATGAGCTCACACGCATCGACCGCTGGTTCCTGCACCGAAT
GAAGCGTATCATCGCACATGCCCAGCTGCTAGAACAACACCGTGGACAGCCTTTGCCGCCAGACCTGCTG
CAACAGGCCAAGTGTCTTGGCTTCTCAGACAAACAGATTGCCCTTGCAGTTCTGAGCACAGAGCTGGCTG
TTCGCAAGCTGCGTCAGGAACTGGGGATCTGTCCAGCAGTGAAACAGATTGACACAGTTGCAGCTGAGTG
GCCAGCCCAGACAAATTACCTATACCTAACGTATTGGGGCACCACCCATGACCTCACCTTTCGAACACCT
CATGTCCTAGTCCTTGGCTCTGGCGTCTACCGTATTGGCTCTAGCGTTGAATTTGACTGGTGTGCTGTAG
GCTGCATCCAGCAGCTCCGAAAGATGGGATATAAGACCATCATGGTGAACTATAACCCAGAGACAGTCAG
CACCGACTATGACATGTGTGATCGACTCTACTTTGATGAGATCTCTTTTGAGGTGGTGATGGACATCTAT
GAGCTCGAGAACCCTGAAGGTGTGATCCTATCCATGGGTGGACAGCTGCCCAACAACATGGCCATGGCGT
TGCATCGGCAGCAGTGCCGGGTGCTGGGCACCTCCCCTGAAGCCATTGACTCGGCTGAGAACCGTTTCAA
GTTTTCCCGGCTCCTTGACACCATTGGTATCAGCCAGCCTCAGTGGAGGGAGCTCAGTGACCTCGAGTCT
GCTCGCCAATTCTGCCAGACCGTGGGGTACCCCTGTGTGGTGCGCCCCTCCTATGTGCTGAGCGGTGCTG
CTATGAATGTGGCCTACACGGATGGAGACCTGGAGCGCTTCCTGAGCAGCGCAGCAGCCGTCTCCAAAGA
GCATCCCGTGGTCATCTCCAAGTTCATCCAGGAGGCTAAGGAGATTGACGTGGATGCCGTGGCCTCTGAT
GGTGTGGTGGCAGCCATCGCCATCTCTGAGCATGTGGAGAATGCAGGTGTGCATTCAGGTGATGCGACGC
TGGTGACCCCCCCACAAGATATCACTGCCAAAACCCTGGAGCGGATCAAAGCCATTGTGCATGCTGTGGG
CCAGGAGCTACAGGTCACAGGACCCTTCAATCTGCAGCTCATTGCCAAGGATGACCAGCTGAAAGTTATT
GAATGCAACGTACGTGTCTCTCGCTCCTTCCCCTTCGTTTCCAAGACACTGGGTGTGGACCTAGTAGCCT
TGGCCACGCGGGTCATCATGGGGGAAGAAGTGGAACCTGTGGGGCTAATGACTGGTTCTGGAGTTGTGGG
AGTAAAGGTGCCTCAGTTCTCCTTCTCCCGCTTGGCGGGTGCTGACGTGGTGTTGGGTGTGGAAATGACC
AGTACTGGGGAGGTGGCCGGCTTTGGGGAGAGCCGCTGTGAGGCATACCTCAAGGCCATGCTAAGCACTG
GCTTTAAGATCCCCAAGAAGAATATCCTGCTGACCATTGGCAGCTATAAGAACAAAAGCGAGCTGCTCCC
AACTGTGCGGCTACTGGAGAGCCTGGGCTACAGCCTCTATGCCAGTCTCGGCACAGCTGACTTCTACACT
GAGCATGGCGTCAAGGTAACAGCTGTGGACTGGCACTTTGAGGAGGCTGTGGATGGTGAGTGCCCACCAC
AGCGGAGCATCCTGGAGCAGCTAGCTGAGAAAAACTTTGAGCTGGTGATTAACCTGTCAATGCGTGGAGC
TGGGGGCCGGCGTCTCGCTTCCTTTGTCACCAAGGGCTACCGCACCCGACGCTTGGCCGCTGACTTCTCC
GTGCCCCTAATCATCGATATCAAGTGCACCAAACTCTTTGTGGAGGCCCTAGGCCAGATCGGGCCAGCCC
CTCCTTTGAAGGTGCATGTTGACTGTATGACCTCCCAAAAGCTTGTGCGACTGCCGGGATTGATTGATGT
CCATGTGCACCTGCGGGAACCAGGTGGGACACATAAGGAGGACTTTGCTTCAGGCACAGCCGCTGCCCTG
GCTGGGGGTATCACCATGGTGTGTGCCATGCCTAATACCCGGCCCCCCATCATTGACGCCCCTGCTCTGG
CCCTGGCCCAGAAGCTGGCAGAGGCTGGCGCCCGGTGCGACTTTGCGCTATTCCTTGGGGCCTCGTCTGA
AAATGCAGGAACCTTGGGCACCGTGGCCGGGTCTGCAGCCGGGCTGAAGCTTTACCTCAATGAGACCTTC
TCTGAGCTGCGGCTGGACAGCGTGGTCCAGTGGATGGAGCATTTCGAGACATGGCCCTCCCACCTCCCCA
TTGTGGCTCACGCGGAGCAGCAAACCGTGGCTGCTGTCCTCATGGTGGCTCAGCTCACTCAGCGCTCAGT
GCACATATGTCACGTGGCACGGAAGGAGGAGATCCTGCTAATTAAAGCTGCAAAGGCACGGGGCTTGCCA
GTGACCTGCGAGGTGGCTCCCCACCACCTGTTCCTAAGCCATGATGACCTGGAGCGCCTGGGGCCTGGGA
AGGGGGAGGTCCGGCCTGAGCTTGGCTCCCGCCAGGATGTGGAAGCCCTGTGGGAGAACATGGCTGTCAT
CGACTGCTTTGCCTCAGACCATGCTCCCCATACCTTGGAGGAGAAGTGTGGGTCCAGGCCCCCACCTGGG
TTCCCAGGGTTAGAGACCATGCTGCCACTACTCCTGACGGCTGTAAGCGAGGGCCGGCTCAGCCTGGACG
ACCTGCTGCAGCGATTGCACCACAATCCTCGGCGCATCTTTCACCTGCCTCCGCAGGAGGACACCTATGT
GGAGGTGGATCTGGAGCATGAGTGGACAATTCCCAGCCACATGCCCTTCTCCAAGGCCCACTGGACACCT
TTTGAAGGGCAGAAAGTGAAGGGCACCGTCCGCCGTGTGGTCCTGCGAGGGGAGGTTGCCTATATCGATG
GGCAGGTTCTGGTACCCCCGGGCTATGGACAGGATGTACGGAAGTGGCCACAGGGGGCTGTTCCTCAGCT
CCCACCCTCAGCCCCTGCCACTAGTGAGATGACCACGACACCTGAAAGACCCCGCCGTGGCATCCCAGGG
CTTCCTGATGGCCGCTTCCATCTGCCGCCCCGAATCCATCGAGCCGCCGACCCAGGTTTGCCAGCTGAGG
AGCCAAAGGAGAAGTCCTCTCGGAAGGTAGCCGAGCCAGAGCTGATGGGAACCCCTGATGGCACCTGCTA
CCCTCCACCACCAGTACCGAGACAGGCATCTCCCCAGAACCTGGGGACCCCTGGCTTGCTGCACCCCCAG
ACCTCACCCCTGCTGCACTCATTAGTGGGCCAACATATCCTGTCCGTCCAGCAGTTCACCAAGGATCAGA
TGTCTCACCTGTTCAATGTGGCACACACACTGCGTATGATGGTGCAGAAGGAGCGGAGCCTCGACATCCT
GAAGGGGAAGGTCATGGCCTCCATGTTCTATGAAGTGAGCACACGGACCAGCAGCTCCTTTGCAGCAGCC
ATGGCCCGGCTGGGAGGTGCTGTGCTCAGCTTCTCGGAAGCCACATCGTCCGTCCAGAAGGGCGAATCCC
TGGCTGACTCCGTGCAGACCATGAGCTGCTATGCCGACGTCGTCGTGCTCCGGCACCCCCAGCCTGGAGC
AGTGGAGCTGGCCGCCAAGCACTGCCGGAGGCCAGTGATCAATGCTGGGGATGGGGTCGGAGAGCACCCC
ACCCAGGCCCTGCTGGACATCTTCACCATCCGTGAGGAGCTGGGAACTGTCAATGGCATGACGATCACGA
TGGTGGGTGACCTGAAGCACGGACGCACAGTACATTCCCTGGCCTGCCTGCTCACCCAGTATCGTGTCAG
CCTGCGCTACGTGGCACCTCCCAGCCTGCGCATGCCACCCACTGTGCGGGCCTTCGTGGCCTCCCGCGGC
ACCAAGCAGGAGGAATTCGAGAGCATTGAGGAGGCGCTGCCTGACACTGATGTGCTCTACATGACTCGAA
TCCAGAAGGAACGATTTGGCTCTACCCAGGAGTACGAAGCTTGCTTTGGTCAGTTCATCCTCACTCCCCA
CATCATGACCCGGGCCAAGAAGAAGATGGTGGTGATGCACCCGATGCCCCGTGTCAACGAGATAAGCGTG
GAAGTGGACTCGGATCCCCGCGCAGCCTACTTCCGCCAGGCTGAGAACGGCATGTACATCCGCATGGCTC
TGTTAGCCACCGTGCTGGGCCGTTTCGACTACAAAGACGATGACGACAAGTAGGAATTCCTGCAGGCCTC
GAGGGCCGGCGCGCCGCGGCCGCTACGTAAATTCCGCCCCCCCCCCCCCTCTCCCTCCCCCCCCCCTAAC
GTTACTGGCCGAAGCCGCTTGGAATAAGGCCGGTGTGCGTTTGTCTATATGTTATTTTCCACCATATTGC
CGTCTTTTGGCAATGTGAGGGCCCGGAAACCTGGCCCTGTCTTCTTGACGAGCATTCCTAGGGGTCTTTC
CCCTCTCGCCAAAGGAATGCAAGGTCTGTTGAATGTCGTGAAGGAAGCAGTTCCTCTGGAAGCTTCTTGA
AGACAAACAACGTCTGTAGCGACCCTTTGCAGGCAGCGGAACCCCCCACCTGGCGACAGGTGCCTCTGCG
GCCAAAAGCCACGTGTATAAGATACACCTGCAAAGGCGGCACAACCCCAGTGCCACGTTGTGAGTTGGAT
AGTTGTGGAAAGAGTCAAATGGCTCTCCTCAAGCGTATTCAACAAGGGGCTGAAGGATGCCCAGAAGGTA
CCCCATTGTATGGGATCTGATCTGGGGCCTCGGTGCACATGCTTTACATGTGTTTAGTCGAGGTTAAAAA
AACGTCTAGGCCCCCCGAACCACGGGGACGTGGTTTTCCTTTGAAAAACACGATGATAATATGGCCACAA
CCATGGTTCCTTTGTCTCAAGAAGAATCCACCCTCATTGAAAGAGCAACGGCTACAATCAACAGCATCCC
CATCTCTGAAGACTACAGCGTCGCCAGCGCAGCTCTCTCTAGCGACGGCCGCATCTTCACTGGTGTCAAT
GTATATCATTTTACTGGGGGACCTTGTGCAGAACTCGTGGTGCTGGGCACTGCTGCTGCTGCGGCAGCTG
GCAACCTGACTTGTATCGTCGCGATCGGAAATGAGAACAGGGGCATCTTGAGCCCCTGCGGACGGTGCCG
ACAGGTGCTTCTCGATCTGCATCCTGGGATCAAAGCCATAGTGAAGGACAGTGATGGACAGCCGACGGCA
GTTGGGATTCGTGAATTGCTGCCCTCTGGTTATGTGTGGGAGGGCTAAGTCGACGATAAAATAAAAGATT
TTATTTAGTCTCCAGAAAAAGGGGGGAATGAAAGACCCCACCTGTAGGTTTGGCAAGCTAGCTTAAGTAA
CGCCATTTTGCAAGGCATGGAAAAATACATAACTGAGAATAGAGAAGTTCAGATCAAGGTCAGGAACAGA
TGGAACAGCTGAATATGGGCCAAACAGGATATCTGTGGTAAGCAGTTCCTGCCCCGGCTCAGGGCCAAGA
ACAGATGGAACAGCTGAATATGGGCCAAACAGGATATCTGTGGTAAGCAGTTCCTGCCCCGGCTCAGGGC
CAAGAACAGATGGTCCCCAGATGCGGTCCAGCCCTCAGCAGTTTCTAGAGAACCATCAGATGTTTCCAGG
GTGCCCCAAGGACCTGAAATGACCCTGTGCCTTATTTGAACTAACCAATCAGTTCGCTTCTCGCTTCTGT
TCGCGCGCTTCTGCTCCCCGAGCTCAATAAAAGAGCCCACAACCCCTCACTCGGCGCGCCAGTCCTCCGA
TTGACTGAGTCGCCCGGGTACCCGTGTATCCAATAAACCCTCTTGCAGTTGCATCCGACTTGTGGTCTCG
CTGTTCCTTGGGAGGGTCTCCTCTGAGTGATTGACTACCCGTCAGCGGGGGTCTTTCACATGCAGCATGT
ATCAAAATTAATTTGGTTTTTTTTCTTAAGTATTTACATTAAATGGCCATAGTTGCATTAATGAATCGGC
CAACGCGCGGGGAGAGGCGGTTTGCGTATTGGGCGCTCTTCCGCTTCCTCGCTCACTGACTCGCTGCGCT
CGGTCGTTCGGCTGCGGCGAGCGGTATCAGCTCACTCAAAGGCGGTAATACGGTTATCCACAGAATCAGG
GGATAACGCAGGAAAGAACATGTGAGCAAAAGGCCAGCAAAAGGCCAGGAACCGTAAAAAGGCCGCGTTG
CTGGCGTTTTTCCATAGGCTCCGCCCCCCTGACGAGCATCACAAAAATCGACGCTCAAGTCAGAGGTGGC
GAAACCCGACAGGACTATAAAGATACCAGGCGTTTCCCCCTGGAAGCTCCCTCGTGCGCTCTCCTGTTCC
GACCCTGCCGCTTACCGGATACCTGTCCGCCTTTCTCCCTTCGGGAAGCGTGGCGCTTTCTCATAGCTCA
CGCTGTAGGTATCTCAGTTCGGTGTAGGTCGTTCGCTCCAAGCTGGGCTGTGTGCACGAACCCCCCGTTC
AGCCCGACCGCTGCGCCTTATCCGGTAACTATCGTCTTGAGTCCAACCCGGTAAGACACGACTTATCGCC
ACTGGCAGCAGCCACTGGTAACAGGATTAGCAGAGCGAGGTATGTAGGCGGTGCTACAGAGTTCTTGAAG
TGGTGGCCTAACTACGGCTACACTAGAAGAACAGTATTTGGTATCTGCGCTCTGCTGAAGCCAGTTACCT
TCGGAAAAAGAGTTGGTAGCTCTTGATCCGGCAAACAAACCACCGCTGGTAGCGGTGGTTTTTTTGTTTG
CAAGCAGCAGATTACGCGCAGAAAAAAAGGATCTCAAGAAGATCCTTTGATCTTTTCTACGGGGTCTGAC
GCTCAGTGGAACGAAAACTCACGTTAAGGGATTTTGGTCATGAGATTATCAAAAAGGATCTTCACCTAGA
TCCTTTTGCGGCCGGCCGCAAATCAATCTAAAGTATATATGAGTAAACTTGGTCTGACAGTTACCAATGC
TTAATCAGTGAGGCACCTATCTCAGCGATCTGTCTATTTCGTTCATCCATAGTTGCCTGACTCCCCGTCG
TGTAGATAACTACGATACGGGAGGGCTTACCATCTGGCCCCAGTGCTGCAATGATACCGCGAGACCCACG
CTCACCGGCTCCAGATTTATCAGCAATAAACCAGCCAGCCGGAAGGGCCGAGCGCAGAAGTGGTCCTGCA
ACTTTATCCGCCTCCATCCAGTCTATTAATTGTTGCCGGGAAGCTAGAGTAAGTAGTTCGCCAGTTAATA
GTTTGCGCAACGTTGTTGCCATTGCTACAGGCATCGTGGTGTCACGCTCGTCGTTTGGTATGGCTTCATT
CAGCTCCGGTTCCCAACGATCAAGGCGAGTTACATGATCCCCCATGTTGTGCAAAAAAGCGGTTAGCTCC
TTCGGTCCTCCGATCGTTGTCAGAAGTAAGTTGGCCGCAGTGTTATCACTCATGGTTATGGCAGCACTGC
ATAATTCTCTTACTGTCATGCCATCCGTAAGATGCTTTTCTGTGACTGGTGAGTACTCAACCAAGTCATT
CTGAGAATAGTGTATGCGGCGACCGAGTTGCTCTTGCCCGGCGTCAATACGGGATAATACCGCGCCACAT
AGCAGAACTTTAAAAGTGCTCATCATTGGAAAACGTTCTTCGGGGCGAAAACTCTCAAGGATCTTACCGC
TGTTGAGATCCAGTTCGATGTAACCCACTCGTGCACCCAACTGATCTTCAGCATCTTTTACTTTCACCAG
CGTTTCTGGGTGAGCAAAAACAGGAAGGCAAAATGCCGCAAAAAAGGGAATAAGGGCGACACGGAAATGT
TGAATACTCATACTCTTCCTTTTTCAATATTATTGAAGCATTTATCAGGGTTATTGTCTCATGAGCGGAT
ACATATTTGAATGTATTTAGAAAAATAAACAAATAGGGGTTCCGCGCACATTTCCCCGAAAAGTGCCACC
TGCATAATGAAAGACCCCACCTGTAGGTTTGGCAAGCTAGCTTAAGTAACGCCATTTTGCAAGGCATGGA
AAAATACATAACTGAGAATAGAAAAGTTCAGATCAAGGTCAGGAACAGATGGAACAGCTGAATATGGGCC
AAACAGGATATCTGTGGTAAGCAGTTCCTGCCCCGGCTCAGGGCCAAGAACAGATGGAACAGCTGAATAT
GGGCCAAACAGGATATCTGTGGTAAGCAGTTCCTGCCCCGGCTCAGGGCCAAGAACAGATGGTCCCCAGA
TGCGGTCCAGCCCTCAGCAGTTTCTAGAGAACCATCAGATGTTTCCAGGGTGCCCCAAGGACCTGAAATG
ACCCTGTGCCTTATTTGAACTAACCAATCAGTTCGCTTCTCGCTTCTGTTCGCGCGCTTCTGCTCCCCGA
GCTCAATAAAAGAGC
Features (pLannotate 1.2.2; 13 found; start..end, strand, type, name):
    227..426     +  misc_feature   MMLV Ψ: packaging signal of Moloney murine leukemia virus (MMLV)
    478..566     +  misc_feature   MESV Ψ (fragment): packaging signal of murine embryonic stem cell virus
    643..1059    +  CDS            gag (truncated): truncated Moloney murine leukemia virus (MMLV) gag gene lacking the start codon
   1069..1443    +  misc_feature   pol region: Moloney murine leukemia virus (MMLV) pol region containing the splice acceptor site
   1472..8146    +  CDS            CAD: PYR1_HUMAN - Experimental evidence at protein level: Swiss-Prot protein existence level 1. This protein is a 'fusion' protein encoding four enzymatic activities of the pyrimidine pathway (GATase, CPSase, ATCase and DHOase). From Homo sapiens (Human).
   8347..8809    +  misc_feature   IRES: internal ribosome entry site (IRES) of the encephalomyocarditis virus (EMCV)
   8829..9218    +  CDS            BSD: blasticidin S deaminase; Aspergillus terreus BSD; confers resistance to blasticidin
   9267..9858    +  LTR            LTR: long terminal repeat from Moloney murine leukemia virus
   9924..9976    -  CDS            lacI (fragment): lac repressor; lacI; The lac repressor binds to the lac operator to inhibit transcription in E. coli. This inhibition can be relieved by adding lactose or isopropyl-β-D-thiogalactopyranoside (IPTG).
  10159..10747   -  rep_origin     ori: high-copy-number ColE1/pMB1/pBR322/pUC origin of replication
  10911..11771   -  CDS            AmpR: β-lactamase; bla; confers resistance to ampicillin, carbenicillin, and related antibiotics
  11772..11876   -  promoter       AmpR promoter: bla
  11906..164     +  LTR            LTR (across the origin): long terminal repeat from Moloney murine leukemia virus
