[The description below was written by a language model from this plasmid's Addgene catalogue record and pLannotate feature annotations shown in this document.]
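Description:
pMXS-IRES-BLAST flag-CAD T456A S1406A S1859A is a Moloney murine leukemia virus-based retroviral vector of about 12.3 kb for stable expression of a phosphosite-mutant human CAD in mammalian cells. The bacterial portion of the plasmid carries a high-copy ColE1/pUC-type origin and a β-lactamase (AmpR) gene under its own promoter for ampicillin selection. The annotated lacI fragment is a short backbone remnant. The viral portion is bounded by two MMLV long terminal repeats. The 5′ LTR is followed by the MMLV packaging signal (with a fragment annotated as MESV Ψ), a truncated gag lacking its start codon, and a pol region containing the splice acceptor. These elements allow the transcript to be packaged into virions when packaging functions are supplied in trans. No separate internal promoter is annotated, so expression is presumably driven from the 5′ LTR.

The payload is the roughly 6.7 kb human CAD coding sequence, which encodes the multifunctional enzyme of de novo pyrimidine synthesis combining glutamine amidotransferase, carbamoyl-phosphate synthetase, aspartate transcarbamylase and dihydroorotase activities. According to the record it carries a C-terminal Flag tag, although the tag is not separately annotated in the feature table. Three alanine substitutions (T456A, S1406A, S1859A) remove the reported Erk1/2, PKA and S6K phosphorylation sites. Silent changes also eliminate the PAM for a CAD-targeting sgRNA, making the cDNA resistant to Cas9 cutting, presumably so that it can be used in cells whose endogenous CAD has been targeted. Downstream, an EMCV IRES links translation of blasticidin S deaminase to the same transcript, so blasticidin selection enriches for CAD-expressing cells. The construct suits studies of whether these phosphorylation events are needed for CAD regulation.
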