Addgene plasmid #169826: pMXS-IRES-BLAST flag-CAD T456A S1406A S1859A
Purpose: Expresses C-terminal flag-tagged CAD with mutation of reported S6K, PKA, and Erk1/2 phosphorylation site
Depositing lab: Richard Possemato. Depositing organization: NYU Grossman School of Medicine. Publication: Allosteric regulation of CAD modulates de novo pyrimidine synthesis during the cell cycle. Shin J, Mir H, Khurram MA, Fujihara KM, Dynlacht BD, Cardozo TJ, Possemato R. Nat Metab. 2023 Feb 6. doi: 10.1038/s42255-023-00735-9. PubMed 36747088.
Backbone
  Vector backbone: pMXS-IRES-BLAST
  Backbone size w/o insert (bp): 5600
  Total vector size (bp): 12300
  Vector type: Mammalian Expression, Retroviral
  Selectable markers: Blasticidin
Growth in bacteria
  Bacterial resistance: Ampicillin, 100 μg/mL
  Growth temperature: 37°C
  Growth strain: NEB Stable
  Copy number: High Copy
Gene/Insert
  Gene/Insert name: CAD (alt name: carbamoyl-phosphate synthetase 2, aspartate transcarbamylase, and dihydroorotase)
  Species: H. sapiens (human)
  Insert size (bp): 6700
  Mutation: T456A S1406A S1859A; TCCC -> AGTC silent mutations at nt527-530 eliminating PAM site for sgRNA target sequence 5’-ATTGGGGTCCAAGAATGGCA-3’
  GenBank ID: BC065510.1
  Entrez Gene: CAD (a.k.a. CDG1Z, DEE50, EIEE50, GATD4)
  Tag / fusion protein: Flag tag (C terminal on insert)
Terms and licenses: Academic/Nonprofit Terms; Industry Terms: Not Available to Industry
How to cite: pMXS-IRES-BLAST flag-CAD T456A S1406A S1859A was a gift from Richard Possemato (Addgene plasmid # 169826 ; http://n2t.net/addgene:169826 ; RRID:Addgene_169826)
